>Addgene plasmid #146405 | pRSFDuetG-DmDCP1_328-366 (MCSII)-mut3_G | depositor full sequence | sequence record 288850 | Full Sequence
GGGGAATTGTGAGCGGATAACAATTCCCCTGTAGAAATAATTTTGTTTAACTTTAATAAGGAGATATACC
ATGGGCAGCAGCCATCACCATCATCACCACAGCGCGGGTCTGGAAGTTCTGTTCCAGGGGCCCCAGGATC
CGAATTCGAGCTCGGCGCGCCTGCAGGTCGACAAGCTTGCGGCCGCATAATGCTTAAGTCGAACAGAAAG
TAATCGTATTGTACACGGCCGCATAATCGAAATTAATACGACTCACTATAGGGGAATTGTGAGCGGATAA
CAATTCCCCATCTTAGTATATTAGTTAAGTATAAGAAGGAGATATACATAATATGTCCCCTATACTAGGT
TATTGGAAAATTAAGGGCCTTGTGCAACCCACTCGACTTCTTTTGGAATATCTTGAAGAAAAATATGAAG
AGCATTTGTATGAGCGCGATGAAGGTGATAAATGGCGAAACAAAAAGTTTGAATTGGGTTTGGAGTTTCC
CAATCTTCCTTATTATATTGATGGTGATGTTAAATTAACACAGTCTATGGCCATCATACGTTATATAGCT
GACAAGCACAACATGTTGGGTGGTTGTCCAAAAGAGCGTGCAGAGATTTCAATGCTTGAAGGAGCGGTTT
TGGATATTAGATACGGTGTTTCGAGAATTGCATATAGTAAAGACTTTGAAACTCTCAAAGTTGATTTTCT
TAGCAAGCTACCTGAAATGCTGAAAATGTTCGAAGATCGTTTATGTCATAAAACATATTTAAATGGTGAT
CATGTAACCCATCCTGACTTCATGTTGTATGACGCTCTTGATGTTGTTTTATACATGGACCCAATGTGCC
TGGATGCGTTCCCAAAATTAGTTTGTTTTAAAAAACGTATTGAAGCTATCCCACAAATTGATAAGTACTT
GAAATCCAGCAAGTATATAGCATGGCCTTTGCAGGGCTGGCAAGCCACGTTTGGTGGTGGCGACCATCCT
CCAAAATCGGATCTGGAAGTTCTGTTCCAGGGGCCCCAGCCACAGCAGCCACTGCTGAACTCGACGCAGT
TCGTCCAGGCCCGCACGTACCTTTCCCAGAACGATAAGGAGCGCGCCAACAAGTCCCACAAGGCCTACCT
GAACGGCTGTTCCAATCTACTGCTGGACTAGGGTACCCTCGAGTCTGGTAAAGAAACCGCTGCTGCGAAA
TTTGAACGCCAGCACATGGACTCGTCTACTAGCGCAGCTTAATTAACCTAGGCTGCTGCCACCGCTGAGC
AATAACTAGCATAACCCCTTGGGGCCTCTAAACGGGTCTTGAGGGGTTTTTTGCTGAAACCTCAGGCATT
TGAGAAGCACACGGTCACACTGCTTCCGGTAGTCAATAAACCGGTAAACCAGCAATAGACATAAGCGGCT
ATTTAACGACCCTGCCCTGAACCGACGACAAGCTGACGACCGGGTCTCCGCAAGTGGCACTTTTCGGGGA
AATGTGCGCGGAACCCCTATTTGTTTATTTTTCTAAATACATTCAAATATGTATCCGCTCATGAATTAAT
TCTTAGAAAAACTCATCGAGCATCAAATGAAACTGCAATTTATTCATATCAGGATTATCAATACCATATT
TTTGAAAAAGCCGTTTCTGTAATGAAGGAGAAAACTCACCGAGGCAGTTCCATAGGATGGCAAGATCCTG
GTATCGGTCTGCGATTCCGACTCGTCCAACATCAATACAACCTATTAATTTCCCCTCGTCAAAAATAAGG
TTATCAAGTGAGAAATCACCATGAGTGACGACTGAATCCGGTGAGAATGGCAAAAGTTTATGCATTTCTT
TCCAGACTTGTTCAACAGGCCAGCCATTACGCTCGTCATCAAAATCACTCGCATCAACCAAACCGTTATT
CATTCGTGATTGCGCCTGAGCGAGACGAAATACGCGGTCGCTGTTAAAAGGACAATTACAAACAGGAATC
GAATGCAACCGGCGCAGGAACACTGCCAGCGCATCAACAATATTTTCACCTGAATCAGGATATTCTTCTA
ATACCTGGAATGCTGTTTTCCCGGGGATCGCAGTGGTGAGTAACCATGCATCATCAGGAGTACGGATAAA
ATGCTTGATGGTCGGAAGAGGCATAAATTCCGTCAGCCAGTTTAGTCTGACCATCTCATCTGTAACATCA
TTGGCAACGCTACCTTTGCCATGTTTCAGAAACAACTCTGGCGCATCGGGCTTCCCATACAATCGATAGA
TTGTCGCACCTGATTGCCCGACATTATCGCGAGCCCATTTATACCCATATAAATCAGCATCCATGTTGGA
ATTTAATCGCGGCCTAGAGCAAGACGTTTCCCGTTGAATATGGCTCATACTCTTCCTTTTTCAATATTAT
TGAAGCATTTATCAGGGTTATTGTCTCATGAGCGGATACATATTTGAATGTATTTAGAAAAATAAACAAA
TAGGCATGCAGCGCTCTTCCGCTTCCTCGCTCACTGACTCGCTACGCTCGGTCGTTCGACTGCGGCGAGC
GGTGTCAGCTCACTCAAAAGCGGTAATACGGTTATCCACAGAATCAGGGGATAAAGCCGGAAAGAACATG
TGAGCAAAAAGCAAAGCACCGGAAGAAGCCAACGCCGCAGGCGTTTTTCCATAGGCTCCGCCCCCCTGAC
GAGCATCACAAAAATCGACGCTCAAGCCAGAGGTGGCGAAACCCGACAGGACTATAAAGATACCAGGCGT
TTCCCCCTGGAAGCTCCCTCGTGCGCTCTCCTGTTCCGACCCTGCCGCTTACCGGATACCTGTCCGCCTT
TCTCCCTTCGGGAAGCGTGGCGCTTTCTCATAGCTCACGCTGTTGGTATCTCAGTTCGGTGTAGGTCGTT
CGCTCCAAGCTGGGCTGTGTGCACGAACCCCCCGTTCAGCCCGACCGCTGCGCCTTATCCGGTAACTATC
GTCTTGAGTCCAACCCGGTAAGACACGACTTATCGCCACTGGCAGCAGCCATTGGTAACTGATTTAGAGG
ACTTTGTCTTGAAGTTATGCACCTGTTAAGGCTAAACTGAAAGAACAGATTTTGGTGAGTGCGGTCCTCC
AACCCACTTACCTTGGTTCAAAGAGTTGGTAGCTCAGCGAACCTTGAGAAAACCACCGTTGGTAGCGGTG
GTTTTTCTTTATTTATGAGATGATGAATCAATCGGTCTATCAAGTCAACGAACAGCTATTCCGTTACTCT
AGATTTCAGTGCAATTTATCTCTTCAAATGTAGCACCTGAAGTCAGCCCCATACGATATAAGTTGTAATT
CTCATGTTAGTCATGCCCCGCGCCCACCGGAAGGAGCTGACTGGGTTGAAGGCTCTCAAGGGCATCGGTC
GAGATCCCGGTGCCTAATGAGTGAGCTAACTTACATTAATTGCGTTGCGCTCACTGCCCGCTTTCCAGTC
GGGAAACCTGTCGTGCCAGCTGCATTAATGAATCGGCCAACGCGCGGGGAGAGGCGGTTTGCGTATTGGG
CGCCAGGGTGGTTTTTCTTTTCACCAGTGAGACGGGCAACAGCTGATTGCCCTTCACCGCCTGGCCCTGA
GAGAGTTGCAGCAAGCGGTCCACGCTGGTTTGCCCCAGCAGGCGAAAATCCTGTTTGATGGTGGTTAACG
GCGGGATATAACATGAGCTGTCTTCGGTATCGTCGTATCCCACTACCGAGATGTCCGCACCAACGCGCAG
CCCGGACTCGGTAATGGCGCGCATTGCGCCCAGCGCCATCTGATCGTTGGCAACCAGCATCGCAGTGGGA
ACGATGCCCTCATTCAGCATTTGCATGGTTTGTTGAAAACCGGACATGGCACTCCAGTCGCCTTCCCGTT
CCGCTATCGGCTGAATTTGATTGCGAGTGAGATATTTATGCCAGCCAGCCAGACGCAGACGCGCCGAGAC
AGAACTTAATGGGCCCGCTAACAGCGCGATTTGCTGGTGACCCAATGCGACCAGATGCTCCACGCCCAGT
CGCGTACCGTCTTCATGGGAGAAAATAATACTGTTGATGGGTGTCTGGTCAGAGACATCAAGAAATAACG
CCGGAACATTAGTGCAGGCAGCTTCCACAGCAATGGCATCCTGGTCATCCAGCGGATAGTTAATGATCAG
CCCACTGACGCGTTGCGCGAGAAGATTGTGCACCGCCGCTTTACAGGCTTCGACGCCGCTTCGTTCTACC
ATCGACACCACCACGCTGGCACCCAGTTGATCGGCGCGAGATTTAATCGCCGCGACAATTTGCGACGGCG
CGTGCAGGGCCAGACTGGAGGTGGCAACGCCAATCAGCAACGACTGTTTGCCCGCCAGTTGTTGTGCCAC
GCGGTTGGGAATGTAATTCAGCTCCGCCATCGCCGCTTCCACTTTTTCCCGCGTTTTCGCAGAAACGTGG
CTGGCCTGGTTCACCACGCGGGAAACGGTCTGATAAGAGACACCGGCATACTCTGCGACATCGTATAACG
TTACTGGTTTCACATTCACCACCCTGAATTGACTCTCTTCCGGGCGCTATCATGCCATACCGCGAAAGGT
TTTGCGCCATTCGATGGTGTCCGGGATCTCGACGCTCTCCCTTATGCGACTCCTGCATTAGGAAATTAAT
ACGACTCACTATA
Features (pLannotate 1.2.2; 18 found; start..end, strand, type, name):
      3..27      +  protein_bind   lac operator: The lac repressor binds to the lac operator to inhibit transcription in E. coli. This inhibition can be relieved by adding lactose or isopropyl-β-D-thiogalactopyranoside (IPTG). lac repressor encoded by lacI
     42..64      +  RBS            RBS: efficient ribosome binding site from bacteriophage T7 gene 10 (Olins and Rangwala, 1989)
    244..262     +  promoter       T7 promoter: promoter for bacteriophage T7 RNA polymerase
    263..287     +  protein_bind   lac operator: The lac repressor binds to the lac operator to inhibit transcription in E. coli. This inhibition can be relieved by adding lactose or isopropyl-β-D-thiogalactopyranoside (IPTG). lac repressor encoded by lacI
    333..986     +  CDS            GST26_SCHJA: Experimental evidence at protein level: Swiss-Prot protein existence level 1. GST isoenzymes appear to play a central role in the parasite detoxification system. Other functions are also suspected including a role in increasing the solubility of haematin in the parasite gut. From Schistosoma japonicum (Blood fluke).
   1170..1211    +  CDS            S-Tag (fragment): affinity and epitope tag derived from pancreatic ribonuclease A
   1241..1258    +  CDS            SET1 (fragment): solubility-enhancement tag derived from T7 phage gene 10B
   1266..1313    +  terminator     T7 terminator: transcription terminator for bacteriophage T7 RNA polymerase
   1477..1534    +  promoter       AmpR promoter (fragment): bla
   1543..2358    -  CDS            KanR: aminoglycoside phosphotransferase; aph(3')-Ia; confers resistance to kanamycin in bacteria or G418 (Geneticin®) in eukaryotes
   2359..2450    -  promoter       AmpR promoter: bla
   2466..3215    -  rep_origin     RSF ori: Plasmids containing the RSF 1030 origin of replication can be propagated in E. coli cells that contain additional plasmids with compatible origins.
   3298..3362    -  CDS            TcR (fragment): tetracycline efflux protein; tet; confers resistance to tetracycline
   3377..3398    -  protein_bind   CAP binding site: CAP binding activates transcription in the presence of cAMP. E. coli catabolite activator protein
   3411..4493    -  CDS            lacI: lac repressor; lacI; The lac repressor binds to the lac operator to inhibit transcription in E. coli. This inhibition can be relieved by adding lactose or isopropyl-β-D-thiogalactopyranoside (IPTG).
   4494..4571    -  promoter       lacI promoter: lacI
   4579..4614    -  CDS            TcR (fragment): tetracycline efflux protein; tet; confers resistance to tetracycline
   4617..2       +  promoter       T7 promoter (across the origin): promoter for bacteriophage T7 RNA polymerase
