[The description below was written by a language model from this plasmid's Addgene catalogue record and pLannotate feature annotations shown in this document.]
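Description:
pRSFDuetG-DmDCP1_328-366 (MCSII)-mut3_G is a bacterial expression plasmid of about 4.6 kb. The catalogue lists its backbone as unknown, but the name and annotated features point to a pRSFDuet-type dual-cassette T7 vector. It replicates from the RSF1030 origin, which is compatible with other common origins and so allows co-propagation with additional plasmids for co-expression. It is recorded as low copy. Selection is by kanamycin through an aminoglycoside phosphotransferase gene driven by a bla-type promoter. A lacI gene with its own promoter supplies lac repressor. The short TcR, AmpR promoter and SET1 hits in the feature table appear to be minor fragment matches rather than functional elements.

The vector carries two T7 promoter/lac operator units. The first spans the sequence origin and is followed by a T7 gene 10 ribosome binding site, with no coding sequence annotated downstream, so this first site appears to be empty. The second unit drives a Schistosoma japonicum glutathione S-transferase open reading frame. The unannotated stretch after GST and before the S-tag fragment and T7 terminator is the likely location of the insert, consistent with the "MCSII" label. That insert is a fragment of Drosophila melanogaster DCP1, an mRNA decapping factor, covering residues 328–366 and carrying a mutation set called "mut3". The record does not state which substitutions these are, or whether a protease site separates GST from the fragment.

Expression requires a host supplying T7 RNA polymerase and is inducible with IPTG. The stated purpose is bacterial production of the mutant DCP1 fragment, presumably as a GST fusion suitable for affinity purification or pull-down assays. This fits the associated study of DCP1 trimerization in decapping complex assembly.
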