Addgene plasmid #146405: pRSFDuetG-DmDCP1_328-366 (MCSII)-mut3_G
Purpose: Bacterial Expression of DmDCP1_328-366-mut3
Depositing lab: Elisa Izaurralde. Depositing organization: Max Planck Institute for Developmental Biology. Publication: DCP1 forms asymmetric trimers to assemble into active mRNA decapping complexes in metazoa. Tritschler F, Braun JE, Motz C, Igreja C, Haas G, Truffault V, Izaurralde E, Weichenrieder O. Proc Natl Acad Sci U S A. 2009 Dec 22. 106(51):21591-6. 10.1073/pnas.0909871106 PubMed 19966221.
Backbone
  Vector backbone: Unknown
  Vector type: Bacterial Expression
Growth in bacteria
  Bacterial resistance: Kanamycin, 50 μg/mL
  Growth temperature: 37°C
  Growth strain: DH5alpha
  Copy number: Low Copy
Gene/Insert
  Gene/Insert name: DmDCP1_328-366-mut3
  Species: D. melanogaster (fly)
  Entrez Gene: Dcp1 (a.k.a. anon-WO0118547.163, CG11183, Dcp-1, DCP1, Dcp1p, dDcp1, dDCP1, Dmel\CG11183)
  Cloning method: Unknown
Terms and licenses: Academic/Nonprofit Terms; Industry Terms: Not Available to Industry
Depositor comments: Plasmids from this collection were made available to the research community and donated after the lab closed. Please note that the sequence provided by the depositing laboratory may be theoretical/predicted or based on Sanger sequencing results. There may be discrepancies between sequencing results obtained by Addgene and the depositor sequence. If an Addgene verified sequence is not available, please contact before placing your order to request that our lab fully sequence the plasmid.
How to cite: pRSFDuetG-DmDCP1_328-366 (MCSII)-mut3_G was a gift from Elisa Izaurralde (Addgene plasmid # 146405 ; http://n2t.net/addgene:146405 ; RRID:Addgene_146405)
